Addgene plasmid #179630: pJH3626
Purpose: Pacr-2(s)::tomm20::miniSOG-SL2::RFP unc-54 3' UTR C.elegans A/B-MN-specific expression of miniSOG-SL2::RFP
Depositing lab: Mei Zhen. Publication: Excitatory motor neurons are local oscillators for backward locomotion. Gao S, Guan SA, Fouad AD, Meng J, Kawano T, Huang YC, Li Y, Alcaire S, Hung W, Lu Y, Qi YB, Jin Y, Alkema M, Fang-Yen C, Zhen M. Elife. 2018 Jan 23;7. pii: 29915. doi: 10.7554/eLife.29915. PubMed 29360035.
Backbone
  Vector backbone: pBSK
  Backbone manufacturer: stratagene
  Backbone size w/o insert (bp): 6791
  Total vector size (bp): 7343
  Vector type: Worm Expression
Growth in bacteria
  Bacterial resistance: Ampicillin, 100 μg/mL
  Growth temperature: 37°C
  Growth strain: DH5alpha
  Copy number: High Copy
Gene/Insert
  Gene/Insert name: tomm20::miniSOG
  Species: C. elegans (nematode)
  Insert size (bp): 552
  Entrez Gene: tomm-20 (a.k.a. CELE_F23H12.2)
  Promoter: Pacr-2(s)
  Tag / fusion protein: RFP (C terminal on backbone)
  Cloning method: Restriction Enzyme; 5′ cloning site XmaI (not destroyed); 3′ cloning site KpnI (not destroyed)
  Sequencing primers: 5′ atgtcggacacaattc; 3′ TTATCCATCCAGCTG
Terms and licenses: Academic/Nonprofit Terms; Industry Terms: Not Available to Industry
How to cite: pJH3626 was a gift from Mei Zhen (Addgene plasmid # 179630 ; http://n2t.net/addgene:179630 ; RRID:Addgene_179630)
