[The description below was written by a language model from this plasmid's Addgene catalogue record and pLannotate feature annotations shown in this document.]
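Description:
pJH3626 is a C. elegans expression plasmid catalogued on a pBSK (Bluescript-type) backbone. It is maintained in E. coli through a high-copy ColE1/pUC-type origin and selected with ampicillin via the β-lactamase gene and its own promoter. The sequenced record of about 7.3 kb also shows remnants of bacterial vector sequence (lacI fragment, CAP site, lac promoter and operator, rop and bom fragments) that play no role in the worm.

The payload is a bicistronic, operon-style cassette driven by Pacr-2(s), a short version of the acr-2 promoter that the record describes as directing expression in the A- and B-class motor neurons. The promoter itself is not annotated in the feature table but presumably occupies the unannotated stretch upstream of the coding region. The first cistron fuses an N-terminal fragment of tomm-20, a mitochondrial outer-membrane import receptor component, to miniSOG, a small flavin-binding protein derived from Arabidopsis that generates singlet oxygen under blue light. Tethering miniSOG to mitochondria in this way is a standard strategy for light-triggered killing of the expressing cells. An SL2 trans-splicing spacer then separates this from a red fluorescent protein, annotated as mCherry, so the "RFP tag" is made as an independent protein that marks expressing neurons rather than as a fusion. The cassette ends in the unc-54 3' UTR; the annotated aex-5 fragment downstream probably reflects genomic sequence carried along with that commonly used UTR segment.

The associated study concerns motor neurons as oscillators for backward locomotion, consistent with use of this plasmid for optogenetic ablation of A/B motor neurons in transgenic worms.
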