Features (pLannotate 1.2.2; 13 found; start..end, strand, type, name):
    415..507     +  CDS            lacI (fragment): lac repressor; lacI; The lac repressor binds to the lac operator to inhibit transcription in E. coli. This inhibition can be relieved by adding lactose or isopropyl-β-D-thiogalactopyranoside (IPTG).
    520..541     +  protein_bind   CAP binding site: CAP binding activates transcription in the presence of cAMP. E. coli catabolite activator protein
    556..586     +  promoter       lac promoter: promoter for the E. coli lac operon
    594..610     +  protein_bind   lac operator: The lac repressor binds to the lac operator to inhibit transcription in E. coli. This inhibition can be relieved by adding lactose or isopropyl-β-D-thiogalactopyranoside (IPTG). lac repressor encoded by lacI
   2770..2994    +  CDS            tomm-20 (fragment): TOM20_CAEEL - Experimental evidence at protein level: Swiss-Prot protein existence level 1. Central component of the receptor complex responsible for the recognition and translocation of cytosolically synthesized mitochondrial preproteins (By similarity). Together with tomm-22 functions as the transit peptide receptor at the surface of the mitochondrion outer membrane and facilitates the movement of preproteins into the translocation pore (PubMed:21264209). From Caenorhabditis elegans.
   3001..3318    +  CDS            miniSOG: miniSOG is a basic (constitutively fluorescent) cyan fluorescent protein published in 2011, derived from Arabidopsis thaliana. It requires the cofactor flavin for fluorescence.
   3670..4530    +  CDS            mCherry: mCherry is a basic (constitutively fluorescent) red fluorescent protein published in 2004, derived from Discosoma sp.. It is reported to be a very rapidly-maturing monomer with low acid sensitivity.
   5229..5381    +  CDS            aex-5 (fragment): AEX5_CAEEL - Also known as kpc-3 From Caenorhabditis elegans.
   5509..5544    +  CDS            rop (fragment): Rop protein, which maintains plasmids at low copy number; rop
   5646..5745    +  misc_feature   bom (fragment): basis of mobility region from pBR322
   5843..5947    +  promoter       AmpR promoter: bla
   5948..6808    +  CDS            AmpR: β-lactamase; bla; confers resistance to ampicillin, carbenicillin, and related antibiotics
   6979..232     +  rep_origin     ori (across the origin): high-copy-number ColE1/pMB1/pBR322/pUC origin of replication
>Addgene plasmid #179630 | pJH3626 | addgene full sequence | sequence record 355716 | Addgene NGS Result
GACCTACACCGAACTGAGATACCTACAGCGTGAGCTATGAGAAAGCGCCACGCTTCCCGAAGGGAGAAAG
GCGGACAGGTATCCGGTAAGCGGCAGGGTCGGAACAGGAGAGCGCACGAGGGAGCTTCCAGGGGGAAACG
CCTGGTATCTTTATAGTCCTGTCGGGTTTCGCCACCTCTGACTTGAGCGTCGATTTTTGTGATGCTCGTC
AGGGGGGCGGAGCCTATGGAAAAACGCCAGCAACGCGGCCTTTTTACGGTTCCTGGCCTTTTGCTGGCCT
TTTGCTCACATGTTCTTTCCTGCGTTATCCCCTGATTCTGTGGATAACCGTATTACCGCCTTTGAGTGAG
CTGATACCGCTCGCCGCAGCCGAACGACCGAGCGCAGCGAGTCAGTGAGCGAGGAAGCGGAAGAGCGCCC
AATACGCAAACCGCCTCTCCCCGCGCGTTGGCCGATTCATTAATGCAGCTGGCACGACAGGTTTCCCGAC
TGGAAAGCGGGCAGTGAGCGCAACGCAATTAATGTGAGTTAGCTCACTCATTAGGCACCCCAGGCTTTAC
ACTTTATGCTTCCGGCTCGTATGTTGTGTGGAATTGTGAGCGGATAACAATTTCACACAGGAAACAGCTA
TGACCATGATTACGCCAAGCTGTAAGTTTAAACATGATCTTACTAACTAACTATTCTCATTTAAATTTTC
AGAGCTTAAAAATGGCTGAAATCACTCACAACGATGGATACGCTAACAACTTGGAAATGAAATAAGCTTG
GGCTGCAGCATGCGGCCGCTCACCACCGACTGATTTTCATTTCAAAATTAATGCAGATTTCTACGTGTTC
TTTTTCAAATAAATTTATATATTTTTTGTTCTCTCACAAAATAAATAATTTCGAGAGTTAAGTGATCATT
CTCAGACATATTCTATAATTGTCCGTCAGGAAACAGATAGAGGAACCTTTGATAAATAAATTATAAAAGG
CCGACAGGGAAATGCTTCTCCCTCGACTCTGTTAGAAGCGAAGAGGCAATTTTTAAAAATTTCCCATTTT
TATGCGTTTTTCTGATTTCCAAAGTCACGCATCATTTACCAACCGCAACGATTCATAAGGACGTAATTTT
GATTTTCTGGACGATTTTTATATAGTTTTGATGTGAAATTCGCTTTATTTGTCTGAAAGTGGAATAGATT
TAGTGTGGATTTAACCGAAAAATGCAGATCTTTTAAAAATTTAAACCAGTGTTTTGTTGCCTTATTTGCG
AAAAAAAATTGTGATATTTCGAGTATTGCTGCAATTTGATTAGTAAAATGTTAGGATATAAGTATTTAAA
AAGTATAATTGGTTGAATTTTCTTTTTCATCACCGACTTCCAAAAATATAGAGATACTGAGTTTTCACCA
TTTTTTGAATGTAAATAAAAACATTTTGAACACTTGTGCTGGGATTCAATCCAAATACATTCACTGTCAT
TTAATATTATTATATATCAAAATAAAACGCATAACTTTTTCTGTTTTTTTTTAAATTTTTTCAAAATGTA
GGTTTGGTAAGTTAAGGTAAGGTTAGGCAATGTAGGTAAACACGAGATGATACTCCACGTTGAAAATTGT
TTTCATAAATACAGTTTAGATTGAACTGAAGGATTTTATCGTCTAATAGAATATAATTTTTTAGTTCAAG
ATTTAGGATTTGTTTTCACTTTTTTTTAGATTCAAGACATATATCTCGCAAAATGAGTTTTGTCTTTGAG
CCATCTTGTCATCATAGCACATTGAATTTTGTTGTTCGCAAGACGGAATATATGTTCCCAGCTGCAAATT
TTGTGTCGGATATTTCTTCTTTAGCGAAAGGCGTTAAAAACCAAAAATAGTCGAAGCGTTTGATATGTGT
CCCGTTGGTTTTTCGTGTCCATCTATTCTGTTTCGAGTACACATGTTGCGACGCGGCACTGATGAAAAAG
TGAAAGAGCTAGTGTCACACACAAACACAAAGTATGCTCATGTGAGTGTGTAGATATGTGTAGATGTATG
TCCTGAAGGAATAAAAAGACTTTTTGAAGCTACATTTTTAAACAAAAAAAGACAGAAACATGAAGCACAA
CTCTCTATTCTGTCGAACGGCGTGTGCAACTCACGCACACCCAAAAATATGAAATATAACATTCGCACCA
ACAAAGCGCGAATATCAATGAATCTCGAGGGAACGATGGCTGCCTGCCGGCGCGTGTTGCTCTTCTGTCA
TTGGGATAACTGGCGGGTCTGTTGGGTCCGTCCTTTAGACCATTTGACTACACTGCCCTGCATATGTGTG
AAACGTCGTCGTTGCTGTTGGGAGCTGTCTGTGTGTATGTGTGTGTGTGTGAGTATGGAGCAGTAAAAAG
CTGCCGATACGAGAAGCGCCGCCCCGGACGGACGGCGATGGCGCATCGCCAAATGTGTCATTTTAGTTGT
CTTCACGAACCAGAGGGCCCACGACGGACGGGCGGCCACGCCCACCTCAACCAGAATATCCTTCCTTCTC
CCACCCACCCTTGCGGACGCGCGGATGCGCTGAACAAAAAGACGACGAAGAAGAAGAAGAAGAAGCTGAA
CGAAGAAAAAAGCATCAAAAGAAGTGAAGCGGCTCTACCACCCCGACCACCTTCCTTCACAGGAAGGACG
CCGTTTTCATCCCGGGATTGGCCAAAGGACCCAAAGGTATGTTTCGAATGATACTAACATAACATAGAAC
ATTTTCAGGAGGACCCTTGGCTAGCGTCGACGGATCCCGATGTCGGACACAATTCTTGGTTTCAACAAAT
CAAACGTCGTTTTGGCTGCTGGAATTGCTGGAGCCGCTTTCCTCGGCTACTGCATTTACTTCGATCATAA
GAGAATCAACGCTCCAGACTACAAGGACAAGATTAGGCAAAGTCAGTGTTTTAACAACATATTTCCTTCG
GATTTTTATCTAAAAACAACTTATTTTCTTTCAGAGAGACGTGCCCAGGCTGGGGATCCTATGGAGAAAA
GTTTCGTGATAACTGATCCACGGCTGCCAGACAATCCCATCATCTTCGCATCCGATGGCTTCCTGGAGCT
GACCGAGTATTCCAGAGAGGAGATCCTGGGCCGCAATGGCCGCTTTCTGCAGGGACCAGAGACAGACCAG
GCCACAGTGCAGAAGATTCGCGATGCCATTAGAGATCAGCGCGAGATTACCGTGCAGCTGATAAACTACA
CAAAAAGCGGGAAGAAATTCTGGAACCTCCTGCACCTCCAGCCCATGAGGGACCAGAAGGGTGAGCTCCA
GTATTTCATCGGAGTGCAGCTGGATGGATAAAGATCCCCGAGATCTTCAGCGCTCAGCATTCGTAGAATT
GTAAGTTTAAACTTTCTCATACTAACTAACGCGCTCTATTTAAATTTTCAGAATTCGCTGTCTCATCCTA
CTTTCACCTAGTTAACTGCTTGTCTTAAAATCTATGCTTCTCTTTAGTATCTAAAATTTTCCTAGAAGCT
TACAAGTATATAAATGGTCTCTTCTCAATAAAGGTTGTATATTTATTCATCTTATTGAATCTGCCATTTC
CTCGTTTTTGCGAGTTTATATACCTTCCAATTTTCTTTCTATTGTATTTTCAACTTCTAATTTTAATTCA
GGGAAACTGCTTCAACGCATCGGTACCCTATGGTCTCAAAGGGTGAAGAAGATAACATGGCAATTATTAA
AGAGTTTATGCGTTTCAAGGTGCATATGGAGGGATCTGTCAATGGGCATGAGTTTGAAATTGAAGGTGAA
GGAGAAGGCCGACCATATGAGGGAACACAAACCGCAAAACTAAAGGTAAGTTTAAACATATATATACTAA
CTAACCCTGATTATTTAAATTTTCAGGTAACTAAAGGCGGACCATTACCATTCGCCTGGGACATCCTCTC
TCCACAGTTCATGTATGGAAGTAAAGCTTATGTTAAACATCCGGCAGATATACCAGATTATTTGAAACTT
TCATTCCCGGAGGGTTTTAAGTGGGAACGCGTAATGAATTTTGAAGACGGAGGAGTTGTTACAGTGACGC
AAGACTCAAGGTAAGTTTAAACAGTTCGGTACTAACTAACCATACATATTTAAATTTTCAGCCTCCAAGA
TGGAGAATTTATTTATAAAGTCAAACTTCGAGGAACGAATTTCCCCTCGGATGGATCTGTTATGCAGAAG
AAGACTATGGGATGGGAAGCTTCAAGTGAAAGAATGTACCCTGAAGACGGTGCTCTTAAGGGAGAGATTA
AACAACGTCTTAAATTGAAAGATGGAGGACATTACGATGCTGAGGTAAGTTTAAACATGATTTTACTAAC
TAACTAATCTGATTTAAATTTTCAGGTGAAGACAACTTACAAAGCCAAAAAACCAGTTCAGCTGCCAGGA
GCGTACAATGTTAATATTAAACTGGATATCACCTCCCACAACGAGGATTACACTATCGTTGAGCAATATG
AAAGAGCTGAAGGGCGGCACTCGACAGGTGGCATGGATGAATTGTATAAGTAGGAGCTCCCGAGATCTTC
AGCGCTCAGCATTCGTAGAATTGTAAGTTTAAACTTTCTCATACTAACTAACGCGCTCTATTTAAATTTT
CAGAATTCCAACTGAGCGCCGGTCGCTACCATTACCAACTTGTCTGGTGTCAAAAATAATAGGGGCCGCT
GTCATCAGAGTAAGTTTAAACTGAGTTCTACTAACTAACGAGTAATATTTAAATTTTCAGCATCTCGCGC
CCGTGCCTCTGACTTCTAAGTCCAATTACTCTTCAACATCCCTACATGCTCTTTCTCCCTGTGCTCCCAC
CCCCTATTTTTGTTATTATCAAAAAACTTCTCTTAATTTCTTTGTTTTTTAGCTTCTTTTAAGTCACCTC
TAACAATGAAATTGTGTAGATTCAAAAATAGAATTAATTCGTAATAAAAAGTCGAAAAAAATTGTGCTCC
CTCCCCCCATTAATAATAATTCTATCCCAAAATCTACACAATGTTCTGTGTACACTTCTTATGTTTTTTA
CTTCTGATAAATTTTTTTGAAACATCATAGAAAAAACCGCACACAAAATACCTTATCATATGTTACGTTT
CAGTTTATGACCGCAATTTTTATTTCTTCGCACGTCTGGGCCTCTCATGACGTCAAATCATGCTCATCGT
GAAAAAGTTTTGGAGTATTTTTGGAATTTTTCAATCAAGTGAAAGTTTATGAAATTAATTTTCCTGCTTT
TGCTTTTTGGGGTTTCCCCTATTGTTTGTCAAGATTTCGAGGACGGCGTTTTTCTTGCTAAAATCACAAG
TATTGATGAGCACGATGCAAGAAAGATCGGAAGAAGGTTTGGGTTTGAGGCTCAGTGGAAGGTGAGTAGA
AGTTGATAATTTGAAAGTGGAGTAGTGTCTATGGGGTTTTTGCCTTAAATGACAGAATACATTCCCAATA
TACCAAACATAACTGTTTCCTACTAGTCGGCCGTACGGGCCCTTTCGTCTCGCGCGTTTCGGTGATGACG
GTGAAAACCTCTGACACATGCAGCTCCCGGAGACGGTCACAGCTTGTCTGTAAGCGGATGCCGGGAGCAG
ACAAGCCCGTCAGGGCGCGTCAGCGGGTGTTGGCGGGTGTCGGGGCTGGCTTAACTATGCGGCATCAGAG
CAGATTGTACTGAGAGTGCACCATATGCGGTGTGAAATACCGCACAGATGCGTAAGGAGAAAATACCGCA
TCAGGCGGCCTTAAGGGCCTCGTGATACGCCTATTTTTATAGGTTAATGTCATGATAATAATGGTTTCTT
AGACGTCAGGTGGCACTTTTCGGGGAAATGTGCGCGGAACCCCTATTTGTTTATTTTTCTAAATACATTC
AAATATGTATCCGCTCATGAGACAATAACCCTGATAAATGCTTCAATAATATTGAAAAAGGAAGAGTATG
AGTATTCAACATTTCCGTGTCGCCCTTATTCCCTTTTTTGCGGCATTTTGCCTTCCTGTTTTTGCTCACC
CAGAAACGCTGGTGAAAGTAAAAGATGCTGAAGATCAGTTGGGTGCACGAGTGGGTTACATCGAACTGGA
TCTCAACAGCGGTAAGATCCTTGAGAGTTTTCGCCCCGAAGAACGTTTTCCAATGATGAGCACTTTTAAA
GTTCTGCTATGTGGCGCGGTATTATCCCGTATTGACGCCGGGCAAGAGCAACTCGGTCGCCGCATACACT
ATTCTCAGAATGACTTGGTTGAGTACTCACCAGTCACAGAAAAGCATCTTACGGATGGCATGACAGTAAG
AGAATTATGCAGTGCTGCCATAACCATGAGTGATAACACTGCGGCCAACTTACTTCTGACAACGATCGGA
GGACCGAAGGAGCTAACCGCTTTTTTGCACAACATGGGGGATCATGTAACTCGCCTTGATCGTTGGGAAC
CGGAGCTGAATGAAGCCATACCAAACGACGAGCGTGACACCACGATGCCTGTAGCAATGGCAACAACGTT
GCGCAAACTATTAACTGGCGAACTACTTACTCTAGCTTCCCGGCAACAATTAATAGACTGGATGGAGGCG
GATAAAGTTGCAGGACCACTTCTGCGCTCGGCCCTTCCGGCTGGCTGGTTTATTGCTGATAAATCTGGAG
CCGGTGAGCGTGGGTCTCGCGGTATCATTGCAGCACTGGGGCCAGATGGTAAGCCCTCCCGTATCGTAGT
TATCTACACGACGGGGAGTCAGGCAACTATGGATGAACGAAATAGACAGATCGCTGAGATAGGTGCCTCA
CTGATTAAGCATTGGTAACTGTCAGACCAAGTTTACTCATATATACTTTAGATTGATTTAAAACTTCATT
TTTAATTTAAAAGGATCTAGGTGAAGATCCTTTTTGATAATCTCATGACCAAAATCCCTTAACGTGAGTT
TTCGTTCCACTGAGCGTCAGACCCCGTAGAAAAGATCAAAGGATCTTCTTGAGATCCTTTTTTTCTGCGC
GTAATCTGCTGCTTGCAAACAAAAAAACCACCGCTACCAGCGGTGGTTTGTTTGCCGGATCAAGAGCTAC
CAACTCTTTTTCCGAAGGTAACTGGCTTCAGCAGAGCGCAGATACCAAATACTGTTCTTCTAGTGTAGCC
GTAGTTAGGCCACCACTTCAAGAACTCTGTAGCACCGCCTACATACCTCGCTCTGCTAATCCTGTTACCA
GTGGCTGCTGCCAGTGGCGATAAGTCGTGTCTTACCGGGTTGGACTCAAGACGATAGTTACCGGATAAGG
CGCAGCGGTCGGGCTGAACGGGGGGTTCGTGCACACAGCCCAGCTTGGAGCGAAC
